Addgene plasmid #249140: pSA090 EIF4A3_IVS2-Cas9-BFP
Purpose: Overexpression of SpCas9-BFP with EIF4A3 IVS2 intron in 5' UTR and blasticidin resistance gene. Contains Cp36 recombination site.
Depositing lab: Michael Bassik. Depositing organization: Stanford University. Publication: Reduced Cas9 transgene silencing by incorporation of intron sequences. Arana S, Du PP, Vaughan-Jackson A, Enright N, Spees K, Valbuena R, Garcia CA, Nguyen T, Venida A, Seczynska M, Bintu L, Lehner PJ, Prolo LM, Bassik MC. Nat Commun. 2025 Nov 27;16(1):10656. doi: 10.1038/s41467-025-65669-0. PubMed 41309578.
Backbone
  Vector backbone: pPD008
  Vector type: Mammalian Expression, CRISPR ; Cp36 donor DNA
  Selectable markers: Blasticidin
Growth in bacteria
  Bacterial resistance: Ampicillin, 100 μg/mL
  Growth temperature: 30°C
  Growth strain: NEB Stable
  Copy number: High Copy
Gene/Insert
  Gene/Insert name: EIF4A3_IVS2-Cas9-TagBFP
  Species: H. sapiens (human); S. pyogenes Cas9, synthetic
  Mutation: EIF4A3 IVS2 intron
  Entrez Gene: EIF4A3 (a.k.a. DDX48, Fal1, MUK34, NMP265, NUK34, RCPS, eIF-4A-III, eIF4A-III, eIF4AIII)
  Promoter: EF1a
  Cloning method: Gibson Cloning
Terms and licenses: Academic/Nonprofit Terms; Industry Terms: Not Available to Industry
How to cite: pSA090 EIF4A3_IVS2-Cas9-BFP was a gift from Michael Bassik (Addgene plasmid # 249140 ; http://n2t.net/addgene:249140 ; RRID:Addgene_249140)
