[The description below was written by a language model from this plasmid's Addgene catalogue record and pLannotate feature annotations shown in this document.]
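Description:
pSA090 EIF4A3_IVS2-Cas9-BFP is a roughly 14 kb mammalian expression and CRISPR plasmid built on the pPD008 backbone and catalogued as a Cp36 donor DNA, meaning it carries a Cp36 recombination site intended for recombinase-mediated insertion of the cassette into a mammalian genome. That site is stated in the catalogue record but is not picked out in the automated feature table. In bacteria the plasmid replicates from a high-copy ColE1/pUC-type origin and is selected with ampicillin through an AmpR β-lactamase gene.

The main payload is a human EF-1α promoter driving Streptococcus pyogenes Cas9 followed by TagBFP, ending in an SV40 polyadenylation signal. The blue fluorescent protein allows Cas9 expression to be followed in cells. Between the promoter and the Cas9 coding sequence lies about 2.4 kb that, according to the record, contains intron 2 (IVS2) of human EIF4A3 placed in the 5' UTR. The short "fragment" matches to unrelated human proteins annotated in this interval are most likely spurious hits within the intronic sequence rather than real coding features. A separate human ubiquitin C promoter drives the blasticidin S deaminase gene with a synthetic poly(A) signal, giving blasticidin selection in mammalian cells. β-globin insulator elements, together with T7 and rrnG terminators, flank the Cas9 unit and presumably help isolate it from neighbouring transcription.

The construct is meant for stable overexpression of Cas9-BFP. It comes from work testing whether incorporating intron sequences reduces silencing of Cas9 transgenes, with the EIF4A3 intron as the element tested here.
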