Features (pLannotate 1.2.2; 22 found; start..end, strand, type, name):
    172..236     -  CDS            bla(M) (fragment): β-lactamase lacking the signal sequence; bla(M); allows cytosolic expression of β-lactamase
    500..1709    +  promoter       UbC promoter: human ubiquitin C promoter
   1713..2111    +  CDS            BSD: blasticidin S deaminase; Aspergillus terreus BSD; confers resistance to blasticidin
   2138..2186    +  polyA_signal   poly(A) signal: synthetic polyadenylation signal
   2452..3312    +  CDS            AmpR: β-lactamase; bla; confers resistance to ampicillin, carbenicillin, and related antibiotics
   3325..3461    +  terminator     rrnG terminator: transcription terminator from the E. coli ribosomal RNA rrnG operon (Albrechtsen et al., 1991)
   3613..3684    +  misc_feature   5' β-globin insulator: insulator upstream of the human β-globin locus (Farrell et al., 2002)
   3689..3735    -  terminator     T7 terminator: transcription terminator for bacteriophage T7 RNA polymerase
   3753..3801    -  polyA_signal   poly(A) signal: synthetic polyadenylation signal
   3942..5120    +  promoter       EF-1α promoter: strong constitutive promoter for human elongation factor EF-1α
   5438..5608    +  CDS            C9orf85 (fragment): CI085_HUMAN - Experimental evidence at protein level: Swiss-Prot protein existence level 1. From Homo sapiens (Human).
   5606..5731    -  CDS            C8orf44 (fragment): CH044_HUMAN - Experimental evidence at transcript level: Swiss-Prot protein existence level 2. From Homo sapiens (Human).
   6418..6624    +  CDS            EEF1AKMT2 (fragment): EFMT2_HUMAN - Also known as C10orf138, METTL10 From Homo sapiens (Human).
   6687..6842    +  CDS            C16orf89 (fragment): CP089_HUMAN - Experimental evidence at protein level: Swiss-Prot protein existence level 1. From Homo sapiens (Human).
   7581..11684   +  CDS            cas9: CAS9_STRP1 - Also known as csn1 From Streptococcus pyogenes serotype M1.
  11820..12517   +  CDS            TagBFP (fragment): monomeric blue fluorescent protein mammalian codon-optimized
  12570..12691   -  polyA_signal   SV40 poly(A) signal: SV40 polyadenylation signal
  12714..12783   -  CDS            large T antigen (fragment): large T antigen from SV40 (simian virus 40)
  12806..12852   +  terminator     T7 terminator: transcription terminator for bacteriophage T7 RNA polymerase
  12882..13018   +  terminator     rrnG terminator: transcription terminator from the E. coli ribosomal RNA rrnG operon (Albrechtsen et al., 1991)
  13063..13134   +  misc_feature   3' β-globin insulator: insulator downstream of the human β-globin locus (Farrell et al., 2002)
  13360..13948   -  rep_origin     ori: high-copy-number ColE1/pMB1/pBR322/pUC origin of replication
>Addgene plasmid #249140 | pSA090 EIF4A3_IVS2-Cas9-BFP | addgene full sequence | sequence record 496522 | Addgene NGS Result
GAAGATCCTTTGATCTTTTCTACGGGGTCTGACGCTCAGTGGAACGAAAACTCACGTTAAGGGATTTTGG
TCATGAGATTATCAAAAAGGATCTTCACCTAGATCCTTTTAAATTAAAAATGAAGTTTTAAATCAATCTA
AAGTATATATGAGTAAACTTGGTCTGACAGTTACCAATGCTTAATCAGTGAGGCACCTATCTCAGCGATC
TGTCTATTTCGTTCATCCATAGTTGCATTTAAATTTCCGAACTCTCCAAGGCCCTCGTCGGAAAATCTTC
AAACCTTTCGTCCGATCCATCTTGCAGGCTACCTCTCGAACGAACTATCGCAAGTCTCTTGGCCGGCCTT
GCGCCTTGGCTATTGCTTGGCAGCGCCTATCGCCAGGTATTACTCCAATCCCGAATATCCGAGATCGGGA
TCACCCGAGAGAAGTTCAACCTACATCCTCAATCCCGATCTATCCGAGATCCGAGGAATATCGAAATCGG
GGCGCGCCTGGCCTCCGCGCCGGGTTTTGGCGCCTCCCGCGGGCGCCCCCCTCGTCACGGCGAGCGCTGC
CACGTCAGACGAAGGGCGCAGGAGCGTCCTGATCCTTCCGCCCGGACGCTCAGGACAGCGGCCCGCTGCT
CATAAGACTCGGCCTTAGAACCCCAGTATCAGCAGAAGGACATTTTAGGACGGGACTTGGGTGACTCTAG
GGCACTGGTTTTCTTTCCAGAGAGCGGAACAGGCGAGGAAAAGTAGTCCCTTCTCGGCGATTCTGCGGAG
GGATCTCCGTGGGGCGGTGAACGCCGATGATTATATAAGGACGCGCCGGGTGTGGCACAGCTAGTTCCGT
CGCAGCCGGGATTTGGGTCGCGGTTCTTGTTTGTGGATCGCTGTGATCGTCACTTGGTGAGTAGCGGGCT
GCTGGGCTGGCCGGGGCTTTCGTGGCCGCCGGGCCGCTCGGTGGGACGGAAGCGTGTGGAGAGACCGCCA
AGGGCTGTAGTCTGGGTCCGCGAGCAAGGTTGCCCTGAACTGGGGGTTGGGGGGAGCGCAGCAAAATGGC
GGCTGTTCCCGAGTCTTGAATGGAAGACGCTTGTGAGGCGGGCTGTGAGGTCGTTGAAACAAGGTGGGGG
GCATGGTGGGCGGCAAGAACCCAAGGTCTTGAGCCCTTCGCTAATGCGGGAAAGCTCTTATTCGGGTGAG
ATGGGCTGGGCACCATCTGGGGACCCTGACGTGAAGTTTGTCACTGACTGGAGAACTCGGTTTGTCGTCT
GTTGCGGGGGCGGCAGTTATGGCGGTGCCGTTGGGCAGTGCACCCGTACCTTTGGGAGCGCGCGCCCTCG
TCGTGTCGTGACGTCACCCGTTCTGTTGGCTTATAATGCAGGGTGGGGCCACCTGCCGGTAGGTGTGCGG
TAGGCTTTTCTCCGTCGCAGGACGCAGGGTTCGGGCCTAGGGTAGGCTCTCCTGAATCGACAGGCGCCGG
ACCTCTGGTGAGGGGAGGGATAAGTGAGGCGTCAGTTTCTTTGGTCGGTTTTATGTACCTATCTTCTTAA
GTAGCTGAAGCTCCGGTTTTGAACTATGCGCTCGGGGTTGGCGAGTGTGTTTTGTGAAGTTTTTTAGGCA
CCTTTTGAAATGTAATCATTTGGGTCAATATGTAATTTTCAGTGTTAGACTTGTAAATTGTCCGCTAAAT
TCTGGCCGTTTTTGGCTTTTTTGTTAGACAACATGGCCAAGCCTTTGTCTCAAGAAGAATCCACCCTCAT
TGAAAGAGCAACGGCTACAATCAACAGCATCCCCATCTCTGAAGACTACAGCGTCGCCAGCGCAGCTCTC
TCTAGCGACGGCCGCATCTTCACTGGTGTCAATGTATATCATTTTACTGGGGGACCTTGTGCAGAACTCG
TGGTGCTGGGCACTGCTGCTGCTGCGGCAGCTGGCAACCTGACTTGTATCGTCGCGATCGGAAATGAGAA
CAGGGGCATCTTGAGCCCCTGCGGACGGTGCCGACAGGTGCTTCTCGATCTGCATCCTGGGATCAAAGCC
ATAGTGAAGGACAGTGATGGACAGCCGACGGCAGTTGGGATTCGTGAATTGCTGCCCTCTGGTTATGTGT
GGGAGGGCTAAGCTAGTATGTAAGCCTAGTCTTAGATAATAAAATCGCTATCCATCGAAGATGGATGTGT
GTTGGTTTTTTGTGTGTGTAACGCTAGGCGCGCCTGGTGTACCGAGAACGATCCTCTCAGTGCGAGTCTC
GACGATCCATATCGTTGCTTGGCAGTCAGCCAGTCGGAATCCAGCTTGGGACCCAGGAAGTCCAATCGTC
AGATATTGTACTCAAGCCTGGTCACGGCAGCGTACCGATCTGTTTAAACCTAGATATTGATAGTCTGATC
GGTCAACGTATAATCGAGTCCTAGCTTTTGCAAACATCTATCAAGAGACAGGATCAGCAGGAGGCTTTCG
CATGAGTATTCAACATTTCCGTGTCGCCCTTATTCCCTTTTTTGCGGCATTTTGCCTTCCTGTTTTTGCT
CACCCAGAAACGCTGGTGAAAGTAAAAGATGCTGAAGATCAGTTGGGTGCGCGAGTGGGTTACATCGAAC
TGGATCTCAACAGCGGTAAGATCCTTGAGAGTTTTCGCCCCGAAGAACGCTTTCCAATGATGAGCACTTT
TAAAGTTCTGCTATGTGGCGCGGTATTATCCCGTATTGACGCCGGGCAAGAGCAACTCGGTCGCCGCATA
CACTATTCTCAGAATGACTTGGTTGAGTATTCACCAGTCACAGAAAAGCATCTTACGGATGGCATGACAG
TAAGAGAATTATGCAGTGCTGCCATAACCATGAGTGATAACACTGCGGCCAACTTACTTCTGACAACGAT
TGGAGGACCGAAGGAGCTAACCGCTTTTTTGCACAACATGGGGGATCATGTAACTCGCCTTGATCGTTGG
GAACCGGAGCTGAATGAAGCCATACCAAACGACGAGCGTGACACCACGATGCCTGTAGCAATGGCAACAA
CCTTGCGTAAACTATTAACTGGCGAACTACTTACTCTAGCTTCCCGGCAACAGTTGATAGACTGGATGGA
GGCGGATAAAGTTGCAGGACCACTTCTGCGCTCGGCCCTTCCGGCTGGCTGGTTTATTGCTGATAAATCT
GGAGCCGGTGAGCGTGGGTCTCGCGGTATCATTGCAGCACTGGGGCCAGATGGTAAGCCCTCCCGTATCG
TAGTTATCTACACGACGGGGAGTCAGGCAACTATGGATGAACGAAATAGACAGATCGCTGAGATAGGTGC
CTCACTGATTAAGCATTGGTAACCGATTCTAGGTGCATTGGCGCAGAAAAAAATGCCTGATGCGACGCTG
CGCGTCTTATACTCCCACATATGCCAGATTCAGCAACGGATACGGCTTCCCCAACTTGCCCACTTCCATA
CGTGTCCTCCTTACCAGAAATTTATCCTTAAGATCCCGAATCGTTTAAACTCGACTCTGGCTCTATCGAA
TCTCCGTCGTTTCGAGCTTACGCGAACAGCCGTGGCGCTCATTTGCTCGTCGGGCATCGAATCTCGTCAG
CTATCGTCAGCTTACCTTTTTGGCAGCGATCGCGGCTCCCGACATCTTGGACCATTAGCTCCACAGGTAT
CTTCTTCCCTCTAGTGGTCATAACAGCAGCTTCAGCTACCTCTCAATTCAAAAAACCCCTCAAGACCCGT
TTAGAGGCCCCAAGGGGTTATGCTATCAATCGTTGCGTTACACACACAAAAAACCAACACACATCCATCT
TCGATGGATAGCGATTTTATTATCTAACTGCTGATCGAGTGTAGCCCTTAACCGCTTTTGAATGTCCGTC
TTAGTTAATCCCTAATTGAACGCTCCAAAAGGTGACTTCCAATAGGGATTTATTCCTTTTAAAATTAACG
GCATAATCGTAGATCTCGTGAGGCTCCGGTGCCCGTCAGTGGGCAGAGCGCACATCGCCCACAGTCCCCG
AGAAGTTGGGGGGAGGGGTCGGCAATTGAACCGGTGCCTAGAGAAGGTGGCGCGGGGTAAACTGGGAAAG
TGATGTCGTGTACTGGCTCCGCCTTTTTCCCGAGGGTGGGGGAGAACCGTATATAAGTGCACTAGTCGCC
GTGAACGTTCTTTTTCGCAACGGGTTTGCCGCCAGAACACAGGTAAGTGCCGTGTGTGGTTCCCGCGGGC
CTGGCCTCTTTACGGGTTATGGCCCTTGCGTGCCTTGAATTACTTCCACCTGGCTGCAGTACGTGATTCT
TGATCCCGAGCTTCGGGTTGGAAGTGGGTGGGAGAGTTCGTGGCCTTGCGCTTAAGGAGCCCCTTCGCCT
CGTGCTTGAGTTGTGGCCTGGCCTGGGCGCTGGGGCCGCCGCGTGCGAATCTGGTGGCACCTTCGCGCCT
GTCTCGCTGCTTTCGATAAGTCTCTAGCCATTTAAAATTTTTGATGACCTGCTGCGACGCTTTTTTTCTG
GCAAGATAGTCTTGTAAATGCGGGCCAAGATCAGCACACTGGTATTTCGGTTTTTGGGGCCGCGGGCGGC
GACGGGGCCCGTGCGTCCCAGCGCACATGTTCGGCGAGGCGGGGCCTGCGAGCGCGGCCACCGAGAATCG
GACGGGGGTAGTCTCAAGCTGCCCGGCCTGCTCTGGTGCCTGGCCTCGCGCCGCCGTGTATCGCCCCGCC
CTGGGCGGCAAGGCTGGCCCGGTCGGCACCAGTTGCGTGAGCGGAAAGATGGCCGCTTCCCGGCCCTGCT
GCAGGGAGCACAAAATGGAGGACGCGGCGCTCGGGAGAGCGGGCGGGTGAGTCACCCACACAAAGGAAAA
GGGCCTTTCCGTCCTCAGCCGTCGCTTCATGTGACTCCACGGAGTACCGGGCGCCGTCCAGGCACCTCGA
TTAGTTCTCCAGCTTTTGGAGTACGTCGTCTTTAGGTTGGGGGGAGGGGTTTTATGCGATGGAGTTTCCC
CACACTGAGTGGGTGGAGACTGAAGTTAGGCCAGCTTGGCACTTGATGTAATTCTCCTTGGAATTTGCCC
TTTTTGAGTTTGGATCTTGGTTCATTCTCAAGCCTCAGACAGTGGTTCAAAGTTTTTTTCTTCCATTTCA
GGTGTCGTGAAAACTACCCCTAAAAGCCAAAAGATCTTTGTCGATCCTACCATCCACTCGACACACCCGC
CAGCGGCCGCTGCCAAGCTTGCTAGGAATTCCGCGTCTGCAGGATATCAAGCTTGCGGTACGTAAGTTGT
CCTGGGGTGCGGCGCAGGGCTGGATGTAAATTTGGGCAGCGCAGTGCAGTTAGATGCTCTGGGATGACTG
TTTCCCTCAGCTTGTACACGCTCAGTTCCAACACTTTCCCTGACTTTAGCCACAGGGTTTAATACTTTTT
TAAATTTGTGTTCTCTACTGTGGAAAGCTTTCATTTTCTTTTTGAGATGGAGTCTCGCTCTGTTGCCCAG
GCTGGAGTGCAGTGGTGCCATCTCGGCTCACTGCAACCTTTGCCTCTCAGTTTCAAGCTATTCTCCTGCC
TCACCCTCCCAAGTAGCTGGGATTACAGGCATGCACCACCATGCCCGACTAATTTTCATATTTTTAGTAG
AGACGGGGGTTTCACCATGTTGGTCAGGCTGGTCTCAAACTCCTGACCTCAGGTGATCCACCCTCCTTGG
CCTCCTAAAGTGCTGGGATTTCAGGCATGAGTTACTGCGCCCGGCCAAGGCTTTCATTTTCTTAGCCAGC
TTTGCTTAGTGGTTTGCTGGCATGTGGAATTGTATATAACACAATTTCGGAAAAACAGACTGTGCTTTTC
CTCTGCTCTCACACCACCACAACAGTCATCAGCACAGAAGAAGACTTCTGTGAGCAGAGGTGTGGGGCTT
TTCCAGCTGGGTGTCCTCCAGTTCAACTCACACCACCTGCCTGGAGATAGGCCATATCCTGCAGGTTGAC
GGCTCAGTCCCCATGACTACCCTCTTTTCAGACACCAGTTATAAGTTCGGATCTCTAGAACTTCTGACCA
AGCAGCTTCAAGTTGGGTTCCCAGGATCCCCTCTTTAGGTTGGATTAATTTGCTGGAACAGCAGCTCAAA
GAACTCAGGGAAACACATTTAGTGGTTTATTATAAAGGGTACTGCAGAGGATACAGATATGGGGGGAGGG
GTGCAGCCTCCAAGGGGCGGGTGGTCACCTCCCGGAACCTCCTTGTGTTCCACTGTCTGTGTTCAGCCAT
CTAGAAGCTCTTCGAACCCAGTCCTCTTGGGTTTTTATGGAAAATTCCATGAGGTCAGCATTCTTTCCCC
CATAAGGGAATAGGGCAGGAGCTTTTCTGGGATAATACCATAATGCTTTTTAAAAAAAAATTTGAAATTT
AAATTTTTTACATTTTTCGAGACAGGGTCTTACTCTGTCTCCCAGACTGGAGTGCAGTCGTGTGATTACA
GCTCATAGCAGCCTCAAGCGATCCTCCCACCTCACCCTCCCAAGTAGCTGGGACTACAGGCACACATCAC
CATGCCCAATTAATTTTTGTATTTTCTGTAGAGACAGGGTTTTGTTGTGTTGCCCAGGCTGCTCTCAAAC
TCCTGGCAATCTGTCTGCCTTGGCTTCCCAAAGCCTTGGGATTACAGGCGTGAGCCACTGTGCCCGGCCT
AAACATTTTTTTTGTTAAGATATGGGGCCTCACTTCGTCACCCAGGCGGGAATGCAGTGGTGCAGTCATA
GCTCACTGCAACCTCTAACTTCGAGGATTAAGGAATCGTCCCGCCTCAACCTCCCAAGTAGCTGGGACTG
CCAGAATGTGCCACCGTTCCTGGTTAGTTTTTTGTTTTGTTTAGAAATGGGGTCTCTTGCTGTATTGCCC
AGGCTGGTCTCGAATTCCTGGCTTCAATTAATGCTGCCTCTGCGTCCCAGAGTGTTGGGAATACAGGCCT
GAGCCACCACGCCGTGACATGAGGGTCTTTATGACTCACAATCTGAAAGGCAGGGAAGATTAGAGCCCTG
CTGTGGAGCAGGTGAAAGGAGAGCAGAAGGTCAGAGAGATTGTTTCCTGAGGCCTAACCCATCAATTTAA
TAAGACTGTAATAAGGGCTATGGGAGCTGTGAGCCAGGAACTATGGATGAAAACTTGTATATAGCCATAT
CTCCTAGCACCACAAATCCTCTTTTAATAGCTTTATTCCTCGTTTGCCTAATTTCAAAAAAGACTCATTT
ACACAAAAATTTCTTTGGAAGAGAGAGTTAGTCCAAAATCCTAGAAGGAAAAGAGTTGTATTTAGATAAA
GGGGAGTCCTCCTTTTTCTGACACCTATGAAACACCTCTTGAAGTTAGAGAGTCTGTGGCTCCATTGCCC
CCGTGCAGAAGCCATGTCTACTCTCTTTCTTCATGGACACTTAACAAGCTGTGACACTGGGCCCGAGTCC
TGCCTCCTCGCAGTTAAGATGTTATTAGGTACGGGGGCTTGCTGGAAGAAGGTACCTAAGTGCCTCTGGA
GCCCAGGCCTTGGAGTGCAGCTGTGGCGTGGCCTGTCCTCCCTCTAATCCCACTGCTTTTGTTTCCTTGA
ATAGCGCGGGCCCGGCCACCATGGACAAGAAGTACAGCATCGGCCTGGACATCGGCACCAACTCTGTGGG
CTGGGCCGTGATCACCGACGAGTACAAGGTGCCCAGCAAGAAATTCAAGGTGCTGGGCAACACCGACCGG
CACAGCATCAAGAAGAACCTGATCGGCGCCCTGCTGTTCGACAGCGGAGAAACAGCCGAGGCCACCCGGC
TGAAGAGAACCGCCAGAAGAAGATACACCAGACGGAAGAACCGGATCTGCTATCTGCAAGAGATCTTCAG
CAACGAGATGGCCAAGGTGGACGACAGCTTCTTCCACAGACTGGAAGAGTCCTTCCTGGTGGAAGAGGAT
AAGAAGCACGAGCGGCACCCCATCTTCGGCAACATCGTGGACGAGGTGGCCTACCACGAGAAGTACCCCA
CCATCTACCACCTGAGAAAGAAACTGGTGGACAGCACCGACAAGGCCGACCTGCGGCTGATCTATCTGGC
CCTGGCCCACATGATCAAGTTCCGGGGCCACTTCCTGATCGAGGGCGACCTGAACCCCGACAACAGCGAC
GTGGACAAGCTGTTCATCCAGCTGGTGCAGACCTACAACCAGCTGTTCGAGGAAAACCCCATCAACGCCA
GCGGCGTGGACGCCAAGGCCATCCTGTCTGCCAGACTGAGCAAGAGCAGACGGCTGGAAAATCTGATCGC
CCAGCTGCCCGGCGAGAAGAAGAATGGCCTGTTCGGCAACCTGATTGCCCTGAGCCTGGGCCTGACCCCC
AACTTCAAGAGCAACTTCGACCTGGCCGAGGATGCCAAACTGCAGCTGAGCAAGGACACCTACGACGACG
ACCTGGACAACCTGCTGGCCCAGATCGGCGACCAGTACGCCGACCTGTTTCTGGCCGCCAAGAACCTGTC
CGACGCCATCCTGCTGAGCGACATCCTGAGAGTGAACACCGAGATCACCAAGGCCCCCCTGAGCGCCTCT
ATGATCAAGAGATACGACGAGCACCACCAGGACCTGACCCTGCTGAAAGCTCTCGTGCGGCAGCAGCTGC
CTGAGAAGTACAAAGAGATTTTCTTCGACCAGAGCAAGAACGGCTACGCCGGCTACATCGATGGCGGAGC
CAGCCAGGAAGAGTTCTACAAGTTCATCAAGCCCATCCTGGAAAAGATGGACGGCACCGAGGAACTGCTC
GTGAAGCTGAACAGAGAGGACCTGCTGCGGAAGCAGCGGACCTTCGACAACGGCAGCATCCCCCACCAGA
TCCACCTGGGAGAGCTGCACGCCATTCTGCGGCGGCAGGAAGATTTTTACCCATTCCTGAAGGACAACCG
GGAAAAGATCGAGAAGATCCTGACCTTCCGCATCCCCTACTACGTGGGCCCTCTGGCCAGGGGAAACAGC
AGATTCGCCTGGATGACCAGAAAGAGCGAGGAAACCATCACCCCCTGGAACTTCGAGGAAGTGGTGGACA
AGGGCGCCAGCGCCCAGAGCTTCATCGAGCGGATGACCAACTTCGATAAGAACCTGCCCAACGAGAAGGT
GCTGCCCAAGCACAGCCTGCTGTACGAGTACTTCACCGTGTACAACGAGCTGACCAAAGTGAAATACGTG
ACCGAGGGAATGAGAAAGCCCGCCTTCCTGAGCGGCGAGCAGAAAAAAGCCATCGTGGACCTGCTGTTCA
AGACCAACCGGAAAGTGACCGTGAAGCAGCTGAAAGAGGACTACTTCAAGAAAATCGAGTGCTTCGACTC
CGTGGAAATCTCCGGCGTGGAAGATCGGTTCAACGCCTCCCTGGGCACATACCACGATCTGCTGAAAATT
ATCAAGGACAAGGACTTCCTGGACAATGAGGAAAACGAGGACATTCTGGAAGATATCGTGCTGACCCTGA
CACTGTTTGAGGACAGAGAGATGATCGAGGAACGGCTGAAAACCTATGCCCACCTGTTCGACGACAAAGT
GATGAAGCAGCTGAAGCGGCGGAGATACACCGGCTGGGGCAGGCTGAGCCGGAAGCTGATCAACGGCATC
CGGGACAAGCAGTCCGGCAAGACAATCCTGGATTTCCTGAAGTCCGACGGCTTCGCCAACAGAAACTTCA
TGCAGCTGATCCACGACGACAGCCTGACCTTTAAAGAGGACATCCAGAAAGCCCAGGTGTCCGGCCAGGG
CGATAGCCTGCACGAGCACATTGCCAATCTGGCCGGCAGCCCCGCCATTAAGAAGGGCATCCTGCAGACA
GTGAAGGTGGTGGACGAGCTCGTGAAAGTGATGGGCCGGCACAAGCCCGAGAACATCGTGATCGAAATGG
CCAGAGAGAACCAGACCACCCAGAAGGGACAGAAGAACAGCCGCGAGAGAATGAAGCGGATCGAAGAGGG
CATCAAAGAGCTGGGCAGCCAGATCCTGAAAGAACACCCCGTGGAAAACACCCAGCTGCAGAACGAGAAG
CTGTACCTGTACTACCTGCAGAATGGGCGGGATATGTACGTGGACCAGGAACTGGACATCAACCGGCTGT
CCGACTACGATGTGGACCATATCGTGCCTCAGAGCTTTCTGAAGGACGACTCCATCGATAACAAAGTGCT
GACTCGGAGCGACAAGAACCGGGGCAAGAGCGACAACGTGCCCTCCGAAGAGGTCGTGAAGAAGATGAAG
AACTACTGGCGCCAGCTGCTGAATGCCAAGCTGATTACCCAGAGGAAGTTCGACAATCTGACCAAGGCCG
AGAGAGGCGGCCTGAGCGAACTGGATAAGGCCGGCTTCATCAAGAGACAGCTGGTGGAAACCCGGCAGAT
CACAAAGCACGTGGCACAGATCCTGGACTCCCGGATGAACACTAAGTACGACGAGAACGACAAACTGATC
CGGGAAGTGAAAGTGATCACCCTGAAGTCCAAGCTGGTGTCCGATTTCCGGAAGGATTTCCAGTTTTACA
AAGTGCGCGAGATCAACAACTACCACCACGCCCACGACGCCTACCTGAACGCCGTCGTGGGAACCGCCCT
GATCAAAAAGTACCCTAAGCTGGAAAGCGAGTTCGTGTACGGCGACTACAAGGTGTACGACGTGCGGAAG
ATGATCGCCAAGAGCGAGCAGGAAATCGGCAAGGCTACCGCCAAGTACTTCTTCTACAGCAACATCATGA
ACTTTTTCAAGACCGAGATTACCCTGGCCAACGGCGAGATCCGGAAGCGGCCTCTGATCGAGACAAACGG
CGAAACAGGCGAGATCGTGTGGGATAAGGGCCGGGACTTTGCCACCGTGCGGAAAGTGCTGTCTATGCCC
CAAGTGAATATCGTGAAAAAGACCGAGGTGCAGACAGGCGGCTTCAGCAAAGAGTCTATCCTGCCCAAGA
GGAACAGCGACAAGCTGATCGCCAGAAAGAAGGACTGGGACCCTAAGAAGTACGGCGGCTTCGACAGCCC
CACCGTGGCCTATTCTGTGCTGGTGGTGGCCAAAGTGGAAAAGGGCAAGTCCAAGAAACTGAAGAGTGTG
AAAGAGCTGCTGGGGATCACCATCATGGAAAGAAGCAGCTTCGAGAAGAATCCCATCGACTTTCTGGAAG
CCAAGGGCTACAAAGAAGTGAAAAAGGACCTGATCATCAAGCTGCCTAAGTACTCCCTGTTCGAGCTGGA
AAACGGCCGGAAGAGAATGCTGGCCTCTGCCGGCGAACTGCAGAAGGGAAACGAACTGGCCCTGCCCTCC
AAATATGTGAACTTCCTGTACCTGGCCAGCCACTATGAGAAGCTGAAGGGCTCCCCCGAGGATAATGAGC
AGAAACAGCTGTTTGTGGAACAGCACAAACACTACCTGGACGAGATCATCGAGCAGATCAGCGAGTTCTC
CAAGAGAGTGATCCTGGCCGACGCTAATCTGGACAAGGTGCTGAGCGCCTACAACAAGCACAGAGACAAG
CCTATCAGAGAGCAGGCCGAGAATATCATCCACCTGTTTACCCTGACCAATCTGGGAGCCCCTGCCGCCT
TCAAGTACTTTGACACCACCATCGACCGGAAGAGGTACACCAGCACCAAAGAGGTGCTGGACGCCACCCT
GATCCACCAGAGCATCACCGGCCTGTACGAGACACGGATCGACCTGTCTCAGCTGGGAGGCGACGCCTAT
CCCTATGACGTGCCCGATTATGCCAGCCTGGGCAGCGGCTCCCCCAAGAAAAAACGCAAGGTGGAAGATC
CTAAGAAAAAGCGGAAAGTGGACGGCATTGGTAGTGGGAGCAACGGCAGCAGCGGATCCAGCGAGCTGAT
TAAGGAGAACATGCACATGAAGCTGTACATGGAGGGCACCGTGGACAACCATCACTTCAAGTGCACATCC
GAGGGCGAAGGCAAGCCCTACGAGGGCACCCAGACCATGAGAATCAAGGTGGTCGAGGGCGGCCCTCTCC
CCTTCGCCTTCGACATCCTGGCTACTAGCTTCCTCTACGGCAGCAAGACCTTCATCAACCACACCCAGGG
CATCCCCGACTTCTTCAAGCAGTCCTTCCCTGAGGGCTTCACATGGGAGAGAGTCACCACATACGAAGAC
GGGGGCGTGCTGACCGCTACCCAGGACACCAGCCTCCAGGACGGCTGCCTCATCTACAACGTCAAGATCA
GAGGGGTGAACTTCACATCCAACGGCCCTGTGATGCAGAAGAAAACACTCGGCTGGGAGGCCTTCACCGA
GACGCTGTACCCCGCTGACGGCGGCCTGGAAGGCAGAAACGACATGGCCCTGAAGCTCGTGGGCGGGAGC
CATCTGATCGCAAACATCAAGACCACATATAGATCCAAGAAACCCGCTAAGAACCTCAAGATGCCTGGCG
TCTACTATGTGGACTACAGACTGGAAAGAATCAAGGAGGCCAACAACGAGACCTACGTCGAGCAGCACGA
GGTGGCAGTGGCCAGATACTGCGACCTCCCTAGCAAACTGGGGCACAAGCTTAATTAGTAACTAGCTTGA
CTGACTGAGATACAGCGTACCTTCAGCTCACAGACATGATAAGATACATTGATGAGTTTGGACAAACCAC
AACTAGAATGCAGTGAAAAAAATGCTTTATTTGTGAAATTTGTGATGCTATTGCTTTATTTGTAACCATT
ATAAGCTGCAATAAACAAGTTAACAACAACAATTGCATTCATTTTATGTTTCAGGTTCAGGGGGAGGTGT
GGGAGGTTTTTTAAAGCAAGTAAAACCTCTACAAATGTGGTATTGGCCCATCTCTATCGGTATCGTAGCA
TAACCCCTTGGGGCCTCTAAACGGGTCTTGAGGGGTTTTTTGTGCCCCTCGGGCCGGATTGCTATCTACC
GGCATTGGCGCAGAAAAAAATGCCTGATGCGACGCTGCGCGTCTTATACTCCCACATATGCCAGATTCAG
CAACGGATACGGCTTCCCCAACTTGCCCACTTCCATACGTGTCCTCCTTACCAGAAATTTATCCTTAAGG
TCGTCAGCTATCCTGCAGGCGATCTCTCGATTTCGATCAAGACATTCCTTTAATGGTCTTTTCTGGACAC
CACTAGGGGTCAGAAGTAGTTCATCAAACTTTCTTCCCTCCCTAATCTCATTGGTTACCTTGGGCTATCG
AAACTTAATTAACCAGTCAAGTCAGCTACTTGGCGAGATCGACTTGTCTGGGTTTCGACTACGCTCAGAA
TTGCGTCAGTCAAGTTCGATCTGGTCCTTGCTATTGCACCCGTTCTCCGATTACGAGTTTCATTTAAATC
ATGTGAGCAAAAGGCCAGCAAAAGGCCAGGAACCGTAAAAAGGCCGCGTTGCTGGCGTTTTTCCATAGGC
TCCGCCCCCCTGACGAGCATCACAAAAATCGACGCTCAAGTCAGAGGTGGCGAAACCCGACAGGACTATA
AAGATACCAGGCGTTTCCCCCTGGAAGCTCCCTCGTGCGCTCTCCTGTTCCGACCCTGCCGCTTACCGGA
TACCTGTCCGCCTTTCTCCCTTCGGGAAGCGTGGCGCTTTCTCATAGCTCACGCTGTAGGTATCTCAGTT
CGGTGTAGGTCGTTCGCTCCAAGCTGGGCTGTGTGCACGAACCCCCCGTTCAGCCCGACCGCTGCGCCTT
ATCCGGTAACTATCGTCTTGAGTCCAACCCGGTAAGACACGACTTATCGCCACTGGCAGCAGCCACTGGT
AACAGGATTAGCAGAGCGAGGTATGTAGGCGGTGCTACAGAGTTCTTGAAGTGGTGGCCTAACTACGGCT
ACACTAGAAGAACAGTATTTGGTATCTGCGCTCTGCTGAAGCCAGTTACCTTCGGAAAAAGAGTTGGTAG
CTCTTGATCCGGCAAACAAACCACCGCTGGTAGCGGTGGTTTTTTTGTTTGCAAGCAGCAGATTACGCGC
AGAAAAAAAGGATCTCAA
