>Addgene plasmid #249140 | pSA090 EIF4A3_IVS2-Cas9-BFP | depositor partial sequence | sequence record 491812 | EIF4A3 IVS2 intron
GTAAGTTGTCCTGGGGTGCGGCGCAGGGCTGGATGTAAATTTGGGCAGCGCAGTGCAGTTAGATGCTCTG
GGATGACTGTTTCCCTCAGCTTGTACACGCTCAGTTCCAACACTTTCCCTGACTTTAGCCACAGGGTTTA
ATACTTTTTTAAATTTGTGTTCTCTACTGTGGAAAGCTTTCATTTTCTTTTTGAGATGGAGTCTCGCTCT
GTTGCCCAGGCTGGAGTGCAGTGGTGCCATCTCGGCTCACTGCAACCTTTGCCTCTCAGTTTCAAGCTAT
TCTCCTGCCTCACCCTCCCAAGTAGCTGGGATTACAGGCATGCACCACCATGCCCGACTAATTTTCATAT
TTTTAGTAGAGACGGGGGTTTCACCATGTTGGTCAGGCTGGTCTCAAACTCCTGACCTCAGGTGATCCAC
CCTCCTTGGCCTCCTAAAGTGCTGGGATTTCAGGCATGAGTTACTGCGCCCGGCCAAGGCTTTCATTTTC
TTAGCCAGCTTTGCTTAGTGGTTTGCTGGCATGTGGAATTGTATATAACACAATTTCGGAAAAACAGACT
GTGCTTTTCCTCTGCTCTCACACCACCACAACAGTCATCAGCACAGAAGAAGACTTCTGTGAGCAGAGGT
GTGGGGCTTTTCCAGCTGGGTGTCCTCCAGTTCAACTCACACCACCTGCCTGGAGATAGGCCATATCCTG
CAGGTTGACGGCTCAGTCCCCATGACTACCCTCTTTTCAGACACCAGTTATAAGTTCGGATCTCTAGAAC
TTCTGACCAAGCAGCTTCAAGTTGGGTTCCCAGGATCCCCTCTTTAGGTTGGATTAATTTGCTGGAACAG
CAGCTCAAAGAACTCAGGGAAACACATTTAGTGGTTTATTATAAAGGGTACTGCAGAGGATACAGATATG
GGGGGAGGGGTGCAGCCTCCAAGGGGCGGGTGGTCACCTCCCGGAACCTCCTTGTGTTCCACTGTCTGTG
TTCAGCCATCTAGAAGCTCTTCGAACCCAGTCCTCTTGGGTTTTTATGGAAAATTCCATGAGGTCAGCAT
TCTTTCCCCCATAAGGGAATAGGGCAGGAGCTTTTCTGGGATAATACCATAATGCTTTTTAAAAAAAAAT
TTGAAATTTAAATTTTTTACATTTTTCGAGACAGGGTCTTACTCTGTCTCCCAGACTGGAGTGCAGTCGT
GTGATTACAGCTCATAGCAGCCTCAAGCGATCCTCCCACCTCACCCTCCCAAGTAGCTGGGACTACAGGC
ACACATCACCATGCCCAATTAATTTTTGTATTTTCTGTAGAGACAGGGTTTTGTTGTGTTGCCCAGGCTG
CTCTCAAACTCCTGGCAATCTGTCTGCCTTGGCTTCCCAAAGCCTTGGGATTACAGGCGTGAGCCACTGT
GCCCGGCCTAAACATTTTTTTTGTTAAGATATGGGGCCTCACTTCGTCACCCAGGCGGGAATGCAGTGGT
GCAGTCATAGCTCACTGCAACCTCTAACTTCGAGGATTAAGGAATCGTCCCGCCTCAACCTCCCAAGTAG
CTGGGACTGCCAGAATGTGCCACCGTTCCTGGTTAGTTTTTTGTTTTGTTTAGAAATGGGGTCTCTTGCT
GTATTGCCCAGGCTGGTCTCGAATTCCTGGCTTCAATTAATGCTGCCTCTGCGTCCCAGAGTGTTGGGAA
TACAGGCCTGAGCCACCACGCCGTGACATGAGGGTCTTTATGACTCACAATCTGAAAGGCAGGGAAGATT
AGAGCCCTGCTGTGGAGCAGGTGAAAGGAGAGCAGAAGGTCAGAGAGATTGTTTCCTGAGGCCTAACCCA
TCAATTTAATAAGACTGTAATAAGGGCTATGGGAGCTGTGAGCCAGGAACTATGGATGAAAACTTGTATA
TAGCCATATCTCCTAGCACCACAAATCCTCTTTTAATAGCTTTATTCCTCGTTTGCCTAATTTCAAAAAA
GACTCATTTACACAAAAATTTCTTTGGAAGAGAGAGTTAGTCCAAAATCCTAGAAGGAAAAGAGTTGTAT
TTAGATAAAGGGGAGTCCTCCTTTTTCTGACACCTATGAAACACCTCTTGAAGTTAGAGAGTCTGTGGCT
CCATTGCCCCCGTGCAGAAGCCATGTCTACTCTCTTTCTTCATGGACACTTAACAAGCTGTGACACTGGG
CCCGAGTCCTGCCTCCTCGCAGTTAAGATGTTATTAGGTACGGGGGCTTGCTGGAAGAAGGTACCTAAGT
GCCTCTGGAGCCCAGGCCTTGGAGTGCAGCTGTGGCGTGGCCTGTCCTCCCTCTAATCCCACTGCTTTTG
TTTCCTTGAATAG
